Addgene plasmid #98213: UKNP2.5.1
Purpose: Expression of HCV E1E2 genes cloned from patient serum. United Kingdom Nottingham Panel x.xx.xx (genotype.patient number.clone number)
Depositing lab: Jonathan Ball. Depositing organization: University of Nottingham. Publication: A Diverse Panel of Hepatitis C Virus Glycoproteins for Use in Vaccine Research Reveals Extremes of Monoclonal Antibody Neutralization Resistance. Urbanowicz RA, McClure CP, Brown RJ, Tsoleridis T, Persson MA, Krey T, Irving WL, Ball JK, Tarr AW. J Virol. 2015 Dec 23;90(7):3288-301. doi: 10.1128/JVI.02700-15. PubMed 26699643.
Backbone
  Vector backbone: pCR3
  Backbone manufacturer: Invitrogen
  Vector type: Mammalian Expression
Growth in bacteria
  Bacterial resistance: Ampicillin, 100 μg/mL
  Growth temperature: 37°C
  Growth strain: DH5alpha
  Copy number: High Copy
Gene/Insert
  Gene/Insert name: HCV E1E2 (alt name: UKNP2.5.1)
  Species: Hepatitis C virus
  Insert size (bp): 1746
  GenBank ID: KU285214.1
  Cloning method: Unknown
  Sequencing primers: 5′ T7F; 3′ bGHR
Terms and licenses: Academic/Nonprofit Terms; Industry Terms: Not Available to Industry
How to cite: UKNP2.5.1 was a gift from Jonathan Ball (Addgene plasmid # 98213 ; http://n2t.net/addgene:98213 ; RRID:Addgene_98213)
