[The description below was written by a language model from this plasmid's Addgene catalogue record and pLannotate feature annotations shown in this document.]
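Description:
UKNP2.5.1 is a mammalian expression plasmid built on the Invitrogen pCR3 backbone that carries the E1E2 envelope glycoprotein coding region of hepatitis C virus, cloned directly from patient serum. The name follows the United Kingdom Nottingham Panel convention of genotype, patient number and clone number, so this is clone 1 from patient 5 of genotype 2. The insert is recorded as 1746 bp. In both the sequencing-derived and depositor-supplied full sequences, which are about 6.8 kb and differ by only a few nucleotides, it is annotated as a fragment of the HCV polyprotein. The automated annotation text attached to that hit describes NS2 protease function, but this simply reflects the generic polyprotein reference entry; the catalogue identifies the insert as E1E2.

Because the plasmid is circular, the CMV immediate early enhancer and promoter annotated near the end of the map lie directly upstream of the insert and drive its transcription in mammalian cells, with the bovine growth hormone polyadenylation signal terminating the message. A T7 promoter sits between the CMV promoter and the insert, and can serve for in vitro transcription or as a sequencing primer site. The short HIV-1 LTR fragment annotated at the CMV boundary is probably a sequence-similarity hit rather than a functional viral element. An SV40 promoter drives NeoR/KanR with an HSV TK polyadenylation signal, allowing G418 selection of transfected cells. In bacteria the plasmid is maintained at high copy through a ColE1/pUC-type origin and selected with ampicillin via the bla gene; an f1 origin is also present.

The plasmid belongs to a diverse panel of patient-derived HCV glycoproteins intended for vaccine research and for assessing sensitivity or resistance to neutralizing monoclonal antibodies.
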