Features (pLannotate 1.2.2; 17 found; start..end, strand, type, name):
     13..1752    +  CDS            POLG_HCVGL (fragment): Experimental evidence at protein level: Swiss-Prot protein existence level 1. [Protease NS2]: Cysteine protease required for the proteolytic auto-cleavage between the non-structural proteins NS2 and NS3 (By similarity). The N-terminus of NS3 is required for the function of NS2 protease (active region NS2-3) (By similarity). Promotes the initiation of viral particle assembly by mediating the interaction between structural and non-structural proteins (By similarity). From Hepatitis C virus (isolate Glasgow) (HCV).
   1849..2073    +  polyA_signal   bGH poly(A) signal: bovine growth hormone polyadenylation signal
   2077..2095    +  promoter       SV40 promoter (fragment): SV40 enhancer and early promoter
   2205..2793    -  rep_origin     ori: high-copy-number ColE1/pMB1/pBR322/pUC origin of replication
   3015..3031    +  polyA_signal   bGH poly(A) signal (fragment): bovine growth hormone polyadenylation signal
   3122..3169    -  polyA_signal   HSV TK poly(A) signal: herpes simplex virus thymidine kinase polyadenylation signal (Cole and Stacy, 1985)
   3228..3380    -  CDS            ble (fragment): BLE_KLEPN - Experimental evidence at protein level: Swiss-Prot protein existence level 1. Binding protein with a strong affinity to the bleomycin family of antibiotics. Binds to CL990; an antimitotic-antibiotic compound. From Klebsiella pneumoniae.
   3401..4189    -  CDS            NeoR/KanR: aminoglycoside phosphotransferase confers resistance to neomycin, kanamycin, and G418 (Geneticin®)
   4224..4581    -  promoter       SV40 promoter: SV40 enhancer and early promoter
   4583..4600    -  promoter       AmpR promoter (fragment): bla
   4641..5501    -  CDS            AmpR: β-lactamase; bla; confers resistance to ampicillin, carbenicillin, and related antibiotics
   5502..5606    -  promoter       AmpR promoter: bla
   5633..6061    +  rep_origin     f1 ori (sequence partly withheld): f1 bacteriophage origin of replication; arrow indicates direction of (+) strand synthesis
   6100..6479    +  enhancer       CMV enhancer: human cytomegalovirus immediate early enhancer
   6480..6683    +  promoter       CMV promoter: human cytomegalovirus (CMV) immediate early promoter
   6679..6712    +  LTR            5' LTR (truncated) (fragment): truncated 5' long terminal repeat (LTR) from HIV-1
   6728..6746    +  promoter       T7 promoter: promoter for bacteriophage T7 RNA polymerase
>Addgene plasmid #98213 | UKNP2.5.1 | depositor full sequence | sequence record 180026 | UKNP2.5.1 sequence 6827 bps
GCTCGAGCCATGGGTTGCTCTTTTTCTATCTTCTTACTTGCTCTTCTGTCATGCGTCACAGTGCCAGTGT
CTGCAGTGGAGGTCAGGAACATCAGTTCTAGCTACTACGCCACTAATGACTGCTCGAACAACAGCATCAC
CTGGCAGCTCACTAACGCAGTTCTCCACCTCCCCGGATGCGTCCCGTGTGAGAATAACAATGGCACCTTG
CATTGCTGGATACAAGTAACACCTAATGTGGCTGTAAAGCATCGCGGTGCACTCACTCACAGCCTGCGAG
CACATGTCGACATGATCGTAATGGCAGCTACGGTCTGCTCGGCCTTGTACGTAGGAGACGTGTGTGGTGC
TGTGATGATTGCGTCTCAGGCCCTCATAGTATCGCCAGAATACCACAACTTCACCCAAGAGTGCAACTGC
TCCGTCTATCAAGGCCATATCACCGGCCACCGCATGGCATGGGACATGATGCTGAACTGGTCTCCAACTC
TTACCATGATCCTCGCCTACGCTGCTCGTGTTCCTGAGCTAGTCCTTGAGATTGTCTTCGGCGGCCATTG
GGGTGTGGTGTTTGGCTTGGCCTATTTCTCCATGCAGGGAGCGTGGGCCAAAGTCTTTGCCATCCTCCTT
TTTGTCGCAGGAGTGGATGCACACACCCGCCTCATCGGTTCAGTGGCGGGTCGCAACACTGACACCCTTC
GTAGCTTATTTGCTACTGGTGCCCAGCAGAAGATTAGCCTGATCAACACCAACGGCAGCTGGCACATAAA
TCGGACCGCCCTCAATTGCAATGATTCCTTGCAAACGGGTTTCCTTGCTTCCCTGTTTTATGTCAAAAAC
TTCAACAGCTCTGGCTGCCCCGAGCGTATGTCTTCCTGCCGTGAGCTGGATGATTTTCGCATCGGGTGGG
GAACCTTGGAATATGAGACTAATGCCACCAATGATGAAGACATGAGGCCGTATTGTTGGCATTACCCACC
AAGGCCTTGCGGCATAGTCTCGGCTAGGACGGTTTGCGGGCCGGTTTACTGCTTTACCCCTAGCCCTGTT
GTCGTGGGTACCACTGACCGGCAGGGCGTGCCCACCTATAGCTGGGGGGAAAATGAGACCGATGTCTTCC
TGCTAAATAGCACAAGACCCCCGCAAGGAGCTTGGTTCGGCTGCACCTGGATGAACGGGACTGGGTTTAC
TAAGACTTGCGGCGCGCCACCCTGCCGCATCAGGAAGGACCATAACAGCACCCTCGATCTATTGTGCCCC
ACAGACTGTTTTAGGAAGCATCCAGATACTACCTATCTCAAGTGCGGAGCAGGGCCTTGGTTAACCCCCA
GATGCTTGGTAGATTACCCTTATAGACTGTGGCATTATCCGTGCACAGTGAATTTTACCATCTTCAAGGT
GAGGATGTATGTGGGGGGGGTGGAGCATCGATTGAACGCGGCGTGCAACTTCACGCGCGGAGATCGCTGC
AGATTGGAGGACAGGGATAGGGGTCAGCAGAGTCCGCTGCTACATTCCACCACTGAGTGGGCGGTGTTGC
CATGCTCTTTCTCTGACCTACCGGCACTATCCACTGGTCTATTGCACCTCCACCAAAACATCGTGGACGT
GCAGTACCTCTATGGACTTACTCCGGCTATCACAAGATACATCGTGAAGTGGGAATGGGTGGTCCTCCTT
TTCTTGTTATTGGCGGACGCCAGAGTCTGTGCATGCCTTTGGATGCTCATCATACTGGGCCAAGCCGAAG
CGTAATCTAGAAAGTTTAAGCCGAATTCTGCAGATATCCAGCACAGTGGCGGCCGCTCGAGTCTAGAGGG
CCCGTTTAAACCCGCTGATCAGCCTCGACTGTGCCTTCTAGTTGCCAGCCATCTGTTGTTTGCCCCTCCC
CCGTGCCTTCCTTGACCCTGGAAGGTGCCACTCCCACTGTCCTTTCCTAATAAAATGAGGAAATTGCATC
GCATTGTCTGAGTAGGTGTCATTCTATTCTGGGGGGTGGGGTGGGGCAGGACAGCAAGGGGGAGGATTGG
GAAGACAATAGCAGGCATGCTGGGGATGCGGTGGGCTCTATGGCTTCTGAGGCGGAAAGAACCAGTGGCG
GTAATACGGTTATCCACAGAATCAGGGGATAACGCAGGAAAGAACATGTGAGCAAAAGGCCAGCAAAAGG
CCAGGAACCGTAAAAAGGCCGCGTTGCTGGCGTTTTTCCATAGGCTCCGCCCCCCTGACGAGCATCACAA
AAATCGACGCTCAAGTCAGAGGTGGCGAAACCCGACAGGACTATAAAGATACCAGGCGTTTCCCCCTGGA
AGCTCCCTCGTGCGCTCTCCTGTTCCGACCCTGCCGCTTACCGGATACCTGTCCGCCTTTCTCCCTTCGG
GAAGCGTGGCGCTTTCTCATAGCTCACGCTGTAGGTATCTCAGTTCGGTGTAGGTCGTTCGCTCCAAGCT
GGGCTGTGTGCACGAACCCCCCGTTCAGCCCGACCGCTGCGCCTTATCCGGTAACTATCGTCTTGAGTCC
AACCCGGTAAGACACGACTTATCGCCACTGGCAGCAGCCACTGGTAACAGGATTAGCAGAGCGAGGTATG
TAGGCGGTGCTACAGAGTTCTTGAAGTGGTGGCCTAACTACGGCTACACTAGAAGGACAGTATTTGGTAT
CTGCGCTCTGCTGAAGCCAGTTACCTTCGGAAAAAGAGTTGGTAGCTCTTGATCCGGCAAACAAACCACC
GCTGGTAGCGGTGGTTTTTTTGTTTGCAAGCAGCAGATTACGCGCAGAAAAAAAGGATCTCAAGAAGATC
CTTTGATCTTTTCTACGGGGTCTGACGCTCAGTGGAACGAAAACTCACGTTAAGGGATTTTGGTCATGAG
ATTATCAAAAAGGATCTTCACCTAGATCCTTTTAAATTAAAAATGAAGTTTTAAATCAATCTAAAGTATA
TATGAGTAACCTGAGGCTATGGCAGGGCCTGCCGCCCCGACGTTGGCTGCGAGCCCTGGGCCTTCACCCG
AACTTGGGGGGTGGGGTGGGGAAAAGGAAGAAACGCGGGCGTATTGGCCCCAATGGGGTCTCGGTGGGGT
ATCGACAGAGTGCCAGCCCTGGGACCGAACCCCGCGTTTATGAACAAACGACCCAACACCGTGCGTTTTA
TTCTGTCTTTTTATTGCCGTCATAGCGCGGGTTCCTTCCGGTATTGTCTCCTTCCGTGTTTCAGTTAGCC
TCCCCCTAGGGTGGGCGAAGAACTCCAGCATGAGATCCCCGCGCTGGAGGATCATCCAGCCGGCGTCCCG
GAAAACGATTCCGAAGCCCAACCTTTCATAGAAGGCGGCGGTGGAATCGAAATCTCGTGATGGCAGGTTG
GGCGTCGCTTGGTCGGTCATTTCGAACCCCAGAGTCCCGCTCAGAAGAACTCGTCAAGAAGGCGATAGAA
GGCGATGCGCTGCGAATCGGGAGCGGCGATACCGTAAAGCACGAGGAAGCGGTCAGCCCATTCGCCGCCA
AGCTCTTCAGCAATATCACGGGTAGCCAACGCTATGTCCTGATAGCGGTCCGCCACACCCAGCCGGCCAC
AGTCGATGAATCCAGAAAAGCGGCCATTTTCCACCATGATATTCGGCAAGCAGGCATCGCCATGGGTCAC
GACGAGATCCTCGCCGTCGGGCATGCTCGCCTTGAGCCTGGCGAACAGTTCGGCTGGCGCGAGCCCCTGA
TGCTCTTGATCATCCTGATCGACAAGACCGGCTTCCATCCGAGTACGTGCTCGCTCGATGCGATGTTTCG
CTTGGTGGTCGAATGGGCAGGTAGCCGGATCAAGCGTATGCAGCCGCCGCATTGCATCAGCCATGATGGA
TACTTTCTCGGCAGGAGCAAGGTGAGATGACAGGAGATCCTGCCCCGGCACTTCGCCCAATAGCAGCCAG
TCCCTTCCCGCTTCAGTGACAACGTCGAGCACAGCTGCGCAAGGAACGCCCGTCGTGGCCAGCCACGATA
GCCGCGCTGCCTCGTCTTGCAGTTCATTCAGGGCACCGGACAGGTCGGTCTTGACAAAAAGAACCGGGCG
CCCCTGCGCTGACAGCCGGAACACGGCGGCATCAGAGCAGCCGATTGTCTGTTGTGCCCAGTCATAGCCG
AATAGCCTCTCCACCCAAGCGGCCGGAGAACCTGCGTGCAATCCATCTTGTTCAATCATGCGAAACGATC
CTCATCCTGTCTCTTGATCGATCTTTGCAAAAGCCTAGGCCTCCAAAAAAGCCTCCTCACTACTTCTGGA
ATAGCTCAGAGGCCGAGGCGGCCTCGGCCTCTGCATAAATAAAAAAAATTAGTCAGCCATGGGGCGGAGA
ATGGGCGGAACTGGGCGGAGTTAGGGGCGGGATGGGCGGAGTTAGGGGCGGGACTATGGTTGCTGACTAA
TTGAGATGCATGCTTTGCATACTTCTGCCTGCTGGGGAGCCTGGGGACTTTCCACACCTGGTTGCTGACT
AATTGAGATGCATGCTTTGCATACTTCTGCCTGCTGGGGAGCCTGGGGACTTTCCACACCCTAACTGACA
CACATTCCACAGCTGGTTCTTTCCGCCTCAGGACTCTTCCTTTTTCAATAAATCAATCTAAAGTATATAT
GAGTAAACTTGGTCTGACAGTTACCAATGCTTAATCAGTGAGGCACCTATCTCAGCGATCTGTCTATTTC
GTTCATCCATAGTTGCCTGACTCCCCGTCGTGTAGATAACTACGATACGGGAGGGCTTACCATCTGGCCC
CAGTGCTGCAATGATACCGCGAGACCCACGCTCACCGGCTCCAGATTTATCAGCAATAAACCAGCCAGCC
GGAAGGGCCGAGCGCAGAAGTGGTCCTGCAACTTTATCCGCCTCCATCCAGTCTATTAATTGTTGCCGGG
AAGCTAGAGTAAGTAGTTCGCCAGTTAATAGTTTGCGCAACGTTGTTGCCATTGCTACAGGCATCGTGGT
GTCACGCTCGTCGTTTGGTATGGCTTCATTCAGCTCCGGTTCCCAACGATCAAGGCGAGTTACATGATCC
CCCATGTTGTGCAAAAAAGCGGTTAGCTCCTTCGGTCCTCCGATCGTTGTCAGAAGTAAGTTGGCCGCAG
TGTTATCACTCATGGTTATGGCAGCACTGCATAATTCTCTTACTGTCATGCCATCCGTAAGATGCTTTTC
TGTGACTGGTGAGTACTCAACCAAGTCATTCTGAGAATAGTGTATGCGGCGACCGAGTTGCTCTTGCCCG
GCGTCAATACGGGATAATACCGCGCCACATAGCAGAACTTTAAAAGTGCTCATCATTGGAAAACGTTCTT
CGGGGCGAAAACTCTCAAGGATCTTACCGCTGTTGAGATCCAGTTCGATGTAACCCACTCGTGCACCCAA
CTGATCTTCAGCATCTTTTACTTTCACCAGCGTTTCTGGGTGAGCAAAAACAGGAAGGCAAAATGCCGCA
AAAAAGGGAATAAGGGCGACACGGAAATGTTGAATACTCATACTCTTCCTTTTTCAATATTATTGAAGCA
TTTATCAGGGTTATTGTCTCATGAGCGGATACATATTTGAATGTATTTAGAAAAATAAACAAATAGGGGT
TCCGCGCACATTTCCCCGAAAAGTGCCACCTG
[124 nt withheld, positions 5633-5756]
C
[91 nt withheld, positions 5758-5848]
A
[49 nt withheld, positions 5850-5898]
CCTTTGACGTTGGAGTCCACGTTCTTT
[37 nt withheld, positions 5926-5962]
ACCCTATCTCGGTCTATTCTTTTGATTTATAAGGGATTTTGCCGATTTCGGCCTATTGGTTAAAAAATGA
GCTGATTTAACAAAAATTTAACGCGAATTTTAACAAAATATTAACGCTTACAATTTACGCGCGCGTTGAC
ATTGATTATTGACTAGTTATTAATAGTAATCAATTACGGGGTCATTAGTTCATAGCCCATATATGGAGTT
CCGCGTTACATAACTTACGGTAAATGGCCCGCCTGGCTGACCGCCCAACGACCCCCGCCCATTGACGTCA
ATAATGACGTATGTTCCCATAGTAACGCCAATAGGGACTTTCCATTGACGTCAATGGGTGGACTATTTAC
GGTAAACTGCCCACTTGGCAGTACATCAAGTGTATCATATGCCAAGTACGCCCCCTATTGACGTCAATGA
CGGTAAATGGCCCGCCTGGCATTATGCCCAGTACATGACCTTATGGGACTTTCCTACTTGGCAGTACATC
TACGTATTAGTCATCGCTATTACCATGGTGATGCGGTTTTGGCAGTACATCAATGGGCGTGGATAGCGGT
TTGACTCACGGGGATTTCCAAGTCTCCACCCCATTGACGTCAATGGGAGTTTGTTTTGGCACCAAAATCA
ACGGGACTTTCCAAAATGTCGTAACAACTCCGCCCCATTGACGCAAATGGGCGGTAGGCGTGTACGGTGG
GAGGTCTATATAAGCAGAGCTCTCTGGCTAACTAGAGAACCCACTGCTTACTGGCTTATCGAAATTAATA
CGACTCACTATAGGGAGACCCAAGCTGGCTAGCGTTTAAACTTAAGCTTGGTACCGAGCTCGGATCCACT
AGTCCAGTGTGGTGGAATTCGGCTT
