Features (pLannotate 1.2.2; 17 found; start..end, strand, type, name):
     11..1750    +  CDS            POLG_HCVGL (fragment): Experimental evidence at protein level: Swiss-Prot protein existence level 1. [Protease NS2]: Cysteine protease required for the proteolytic auto-cleavage between the non-structural proteins NS2 and NS3 (By similarity). The N-terminus of NS3 is required for the function of NS2 protease (active region NS2-3) (By similarity). Promotes the initiation of viral particle assembly by mediating the interaction between structural and non-structural proteins (By similarity). From Hepatitis C virus (isolate Glasgow) (HCV).
   1847..2071    +  polyA_signal   bGH poly(A) signal: bovine growth hormone polyadenylation signal
   2075..2093    +  promoter       SV40 promoter (fragment): SV40 enhancer and early promoter
   2203..2791    -  rep_origin     ori: high-copy-number ColE1/pMB1/pBR322/pUC origin of replication
   3013..3029    +  polyA_signal   bGH poly(A) signal (fragment): bovine growth hormone polyadenylation signal
   3120..3167    -  polyA_signal   HSV TK poly(A) signal: herpes simplex virus thymidine kinase polyadenylation signal (Cole and Stacy, 1985)
   3226..3378    -  CDS            ble (fragment): BLE_KLEPN - Experimental evidence at protein level: Swiss-Prot protein existence level 1. Binding protein with a strong affinity to the bleomycin family of antibiotics. Binds to CL990; an antimitotic-antibiotic compound. From Klebsiella pneumoniae.
   3399..4193    -  CDS            NeoR/KanR: aminoglycoside phosphotransferase from Tn5; aph(3')-II (or nptII); confers resistance to neomycin, kanamycin, and G418 (Geneticin®)
   4228..4585    -  promoter       SV40 promoter: SV40 enhancer and early promoter
   4587..4604    -  promoter       AmpR promoter (fragment): bla
   4645..5505    -  CDS            AmpR: β-lactamase; bla; confers resistance to ampicillin, carbenicillin, and related antibiotics
   5506..5610    -  promoter       AmpR promoter: bla
   5637..6065    +  rep_origin     f1 ori (sequence partly withheld): f1 bacteriophage origin of replication; arrow indicates direction of (+) strand synthesis
   6104..6483    +  enhancer       CMV enhancer: human cytomegalovirus immediate early enhancer
   6484..6687    +  promoter       CMV promoter: human cytomegalovirus (CMV) immediate early promoter
   6683..6716    +  LTR            5' LTR (truncated) (fragment): truncated 5' long terminal repeat (LTR) from HIV-1
   6732..6750    +  promoter       T7 promoter: promoter for bacteriophage T7 RNA polymerase
>Addgene plasmid #98213 | UKNP2.5.1 | addgene full sequence | sequence record 189979 | Addgene NGS Result
TCGAGCCATGGGTTGCTCTTTTTCTATCTTCTTACTTGCTCTTCTGTCATGCGTCACAGTGCCAGTGTCT
GCAGTGGAGGTCAGGAACATCAGTTCTAGCTACTACGCCACTAATGACTGCTCGAACAACAGCATCACCT
GGCAGCTCACTAACGCAGTTCTCCACCTCCCCGGATGCGTCCCGTGTGAGAATAACAATGGCACCTTGCA
TTGCTGGATACAAGTAACACCTAATGTGGCTGTAAAGCATCGCGGTGCACTCACTCACAGCCTGCGAGCA
CATGTCGACATGATCGTAATGGCAGCTACGGTCTGCTCGGCCTTGTACGTAGGAGACGTGTGTGGTGCTG
TGATGATTGCGTCTCAGGCCCTCATAGTATCGCCAGAATACCACAACTTCACCCAAGAGTGCAACTGCTC
CGTCTATCAAGGCCATATCACCGGCCACCGCATGGCATGGGACATGATGCTGAACTGGTCTCCAACTCTT
ACCATGATCCTCGCCTACGCTGCTCGTGTTCCTGAGCTAGTCCTTGAGATTGTCTTCGGCGGCCATTGGG
GTGTGGTGTTTGGCTTGGCCTATTTCTCCATGCAGGGAGCGTGGGCCAAAGTCTTTGCCATCCTCCTTTT
TGTCGCAGGAGTGGATGCACACACCCGCCTCATCGGTTCAGTGGCGGGTCGCAACACTGACACCCTTCGT
AGCTTATTTGCTACTGGTGCCCAGCAGAAGATTAGCCTGATCAACACCAACGGCAGCTGGCACATAAATC
GGACCGCCCTCAATTGCAATGATTCCTTGCAAACGGGTTTCCTTGCTTCCCTGTTTTATGTCAAAAACTT
CAACAGCTCTGGCTGCCCCGAGCGTATGTCTTCCTGCCGTGAGCTGGATGATTTTCGCATCGGGTGGGGA
ACCTTGGAATATGAGACTAATGCCACCAATGATGAAGACATGAGGCCGTATTGTTGGCATTACCCACCAA
GGCCTTGCGGCATAGTCTCGGCTAGGACGGTTTGCGGGCCGGTTTACTGCTTTACCCCTAGCCCTGTTGT
CGTGGGTACCACTGACCGGCAGGGCGTGCCCACCTATAGCTGGGGGGAAAATGAGACCGATGTCTTCCTG
CTAAATAGCACAAGACCCCCGCAAGGAGCTTGGTTCGGCTGCACCTGGATGAACGGGACTGGGTTTACTA
AGACTTGCGGCGCGCCACCCTGCCGCATCAGGAAGGACCATAACAGCACCCTCGATCTATTGTGCCCCAC
AGACTGTTTTAGGAAGCATCCAGATACTACCTATCTCAAGTGCGGAGCAGGGCCTTGGTTAACCCCCAGA
TGCTTGGTAGATTACCCTTATAGACTGTGGCATTATCCGTGCACAGTGAATTTTACCATCTTCAAGGTGA
GGATGTATGTGGGGGGGGTGGAGCATCGATTGAACGCGGCGTGCAACTTCACGCGCGGAGATCGCTGCAG
ATTGGAGGACAGGGATAGGGGTCAGCAGAGTCCGCTGCTACATTCCACCACTGAGTGGGCGGTGTTGCCA
TGCTCTTTCTCTGACCTACCGGCACTATCCACTGGTCTATTGCACCTCCACCAAAACATCGTGGACGTGC
AGTACCTCTATGGACTTACTCCGGCTATCACAAGATACATCGTGAAGTGGGAATGGGTGGTCCTCCTTTT
CTTGTTATTGGCGGACGCCAGAGTCTGTGCATGCCTTTGGATGCTCATCATACTGGGCCAAGCCGAAGCG
TAATCTAGAAAGTTTAAGCCGAATTCTGCAGATATCCAGCACAGTGGCGGCCGCTCGAGTCTAGAGGGCC
CGTTTAAACCCGCTGATCAGCCTCGACTGTGCCTTCTAGTTGCCAGCCATCTGTTGTTTGCCCCTCCCCC
GTGCCTTCCTTGACCCTGGAAGGTGCCACTCCCACTGTCCTTTCCTAATAAAATGAGGAAATTGCATCGC
ATTGTCTGAGTAGGTGTCATTCTATTCTGGGGGGTGGGGTGGGGCAGGACAGCAAGGGGGAGGATTGGGA
AGACAATAGCAGGCATGCTGGGGATGCGGTGGGCTCTATGGCTTCTGAGGCGGAAAGAACCAGTGGCGGT
AATACGGTTATCCACAGAATCAGGGGATAACGCAGGAAAGAACATGTGAGCAAAAGGCCAGCAAAAGGCC
AGGAACCGTAAAAAGGCCGCGTTGCTGGCGTTTTTCCATAGGCTCCGCCCCCCTGACGAGCATCACAAAA
ATCGACGCTCAAGTCAGAGGTGGCGAAACCCGACAGGACTATAAAGATACCAGGCGTTTCCCCCTGGAAG
CTCCCTCGTGCGCTCTCCTGTTCCGACCCTGCCGCTTACCGGATACCTGTCCGCCTTTCTCCCTTCGGGA
AGCGTGGCGCTTTCTCATAGCTCACGCTGTAGGTATCTCAGTTCGGTGTAGGTCGTTCGCTCCAAGCTGG
GCTGTGTGCACGAACCCCCCGTTCAGCCCGACCGCTGCGCCTTATCCGGTAACTATCGTCTTGAGTCCAA
CCCGGTAAGACACGACTTATCGCCACTGGCAGCAGCCACTGGTAACAGGATTAGCAGAGCGAGGTATGTA
GGCGGTGCTACAGAGTTCTTGAAGTGGTGGCCTAACTACGGCTACACTAGAAGAACAGTATTTGGTATCT
GCGCTCTGCTGAAGCCAGTTACCTTCGGAAAAAGAGTTGGTAGCTCTTGATCCGGCAAACAAACCACCGC
TGGTAGCGGTGGTTTTTTTGTTTGCAAGCAGCAGATTACGCGCAGAAAAAAAGGATCTCAAGAAGATCCT
TTGATCTTTTCTACGGGGTCTGACGCTCAGTGGAACGAAAACTCACGTTAAGGGATTTTGGTCATGAGAT
TATCAAAAAGGATCTTCACCTAGATCCTTTTAAATTAAAAATGAAGTTTTAAATCAATCTAAAGTATATA
TGAGTAACCTGAGGCTATGGCAGGGCCTGCCGCCCCGACGTTGGCTGCGAGCCCTGGGCCTTCACCCGAA
CTTGGGGGGTGGGGTGGGGAAAAGGAAGAAACGCGGGCGTATTGGCCCCAATGGGGTCTCGGTGGGGTAT
CGACAGAGTGCCAGCCCTGGGACCGAACCCCGCGTTTATGAACAAACGACCCAACACCGTGCGTTTTATT
CTGTCTTTTTATTGCCGTCATAGCGCGGGTTCCTTCCGGTATTGTCTCCTTCCGTGTTTCAGTTAGCCTC
CCCCTAGGGTGGGCGAAGAACTCCAGCATGAGATCCCCGCGCTGGAGGATCATCCAGCCGGCGTCCCGGA
AAACGATTCCGAAGCCCAACCTTTCATAGAAGGCGGCGGTGGAATCGAAATCTCGTGATGGCAGGTTGGG
CGTCGCTTGGTCGGTCATTTCGAACCCCAGAGTCCCGCTCAGAAGAACTCGTCAAGAAGGCGATAGAAGG
CGATGCGCTGCGAATCGGGAGCGGCGATACCGTAAAGCACGAGGAAGCGGTCAGCCCATTCGCCGCCAAG
CTCTTCAGCAATATCACGGGTAGCCAACGCTATGTCCTGATAGCGGTCCGCCACACCCAGCCGGCCACAG
TCGATGAATCCAGAAAAGCGGCCATTTTCCACCATGATATTCGGCAAGCAGGCATCGCCATGGGTCACGA
CGAGATCCTCGCCGTCGGGCATGCTCGCCTTGAGCCTGGCGAACAGTTCGGCTGGCGCGAGCCCCTGATG
CTCTTCGTCCAGATCATCCTGATCGACAAGACCGGCTTCCATCCGAGTACGTGCTCGCTCGATGCGATGT
TTCGCTTGGTGGTCGAATGGGCAGGTAGCCGGATCAAGCGTATGCAGCCGCCGCATTGCATCAGCCATGA
TGGATACTTTCTCGGCAGGAGCAAGGTGAGATGACAGGAGATCCTGCCCCGGCACTTCGCCCAATAGCAG
CCAGTCCCTTCCCGCTTCAGTGACAACGTCGAGCACAGCTGCGCAAGGAACGCCCGTCGTGGCCAGCCAC
GATAGCCGCGCTGCCTCGTCTTGCAGTTCATTCAGGGCACCGGACAGGTCGGTCTTGACAAAAAGAACCG
GGCGCCCCTGCGCTGACAGCCGGAACACGGCGGCATCAGAGCAGCCGATTGTCTGTTGTGCCCAGTCATA
GCCGAATAGCCTCTCCACCCAAGCGGCCGGAGAACCTGCGTGCAATCCATCTTGTTCAATCATGCGAAAC
GATCCTCATCCTGTCTCTTGATCGATCTTTGCAAAAGCCTAGGCCTCCAAAAAAGCCTCCTCACTACTTC
TGGAATAGCTCAGAGGCCGAGGCGGCCTCGGCCTCTGCATAAATAAAAAAAATTAGTCAGCCATGGGGCG
GAGAATGGGCGGAACTGGGCGGAGTTAGGGGCGGGATGGGCGGAGTTAGGGGCGGGACTATGGTTGCTGA
CTAATTGAGATGCATGCTTTGCATACTTCTGCCTGCTGGGGAGCCTGGGGACTTTCCACACCTGGTTGCT
GACTAATTGAGATGCATGCTTTGCATACTTCTGCCTGCTGGGGAGCCTGGGGACTTTCCACACCCTAACT
GACACACATTCCACAGCTGGTTCTTTCCGCCTCAGGACTCTTCCTTTTTCAATAAATCAATCTAAAGTAT
ATATGAGTAAACTTGGTCTGACAGTTACCAATGCTTAATCAGTGAGGCACCTATCTCAGCGATCTGTCTA
TTTCGTTCATCCATAGTTGCCTGACTCCCCGTCGTGTAGATAACTACGATACGGGAGGGCTTACCATCTG
GCCCCAGTGCTGCAATGATACCGCGAGACCCACGCTCACCGGCTCCAGATTTATCAGCAATAAACCAGCC
AGCCGGAAGGGCCGAGCGCAGAAGTGGTCCTGCAACTTTATCCGCCTCCATCCAGTCTATTAATTGTTGC
CGGGAAGCTAGAGTAAGTAGTTCGCCAGTTAATAGTTTGCGCAACGTTGTTGCCATTGCTACAGGCATCG
TGGTGTCACGCTCGTCGTTTGGTATGGCTTCATTCAGCTCCGGTTCCCAACGATCAAGGCGAGTTACATG
ATCCCCCATGTTGTGCAAAAAAGCGGTTAGCTCCTTCGGTCCTCCGATCGTTGTCAGAAGTAAGTTGGCC
GCAGTGTTATCACTCATGGTTATGGCAGCACTGCATAATTCTCTTACTGTCATGCCATCCGTAAGATGCT
TTTCTGTGACTGGTGAGTACTCAACCAAGTCATTCTGAGAATAGTGTATGCGGCGACCGAGTTGCTCTTG
CCCGGCGTCAATACGGGATAATACCGCGCCACATAGCAGAACTTTAAAAGTGCTCATCATTGGAAAACGT
TCTTCGGGGCGAAAACTCTCAAGGATCTTACCGCTGTTGAGATCCAGTTCGATGTAACCCACTCGTGCAC
CCAACTGATCTTCAGCATCTTTTACTTTCACCAGCGTTTCTGGGTGAGCAAAAACAGGAAGGCAAAATGC
CGCAAAAAAGGGAATAAGGGCGACACGGAAATGTTGAATACTCATACTCTTCCTTTTTCAATATTATTGA
AGCATTTATCAGGGTTATTGTCTCATGAGCGGATACATATTTGAATGTATTTAGAAAAATAAACAAATAG
GGGTTCCGCGCACATTTCCCCGAAAAGTGCCACCTG
[124 nt withheld, positions 5637-5760]
C
[91 nt withheld, positions 5762-5852]
A
[49 nt withheld, positions 5854-5902]
CCTTTGACGTTGGAGTCCACGTTCTTT
[37 nt withheld, positions 5930-5966]
ACCCTATCTCGGTCTATTCTTTTGATTTATAAGGGATTTTGCCGATTTCGGCCTATTGGTTAAAAAATGA
GCTGATTTAACAAAAATTTAACGCGAATTTTAACAAAATATTAACGCTTACAATTTACGCGCGCGTTGAC
ATTGATTATTGACTAGTTATTAATAGTAATCAATTACGGGGTCATTAGTTCATAGCCCATATATGGAGTT
CCGCGTTACATAACTTACGGTAAATGGCCCGCCTGGCTGACCGCCCAACGACCCCCGCCCATTGACGTCA
ATAATGACGTATGTTCCCATAGTAACGCCAATAGGGACTTTCCATTGACGTCAATGGGTGGAGTATTTAC
GGTAAACTGCCCACTTGGCAGTACATCAAGTGTATCATATGCCAAGTACGCCCCCTATTGACGTCAATGA
CGGTAAATGGCCCGCCTGGCATTATGCCCAGTACATGACCTTATGGGACTTTCCTACTTGGCAGTACATC
TACGTATTAGTCATCGCTATTACCATGGTGATGCGGTTTTGGCAGTACATCAATGGGCGTGGATAGCGGT
TTGACTCACGGGGATTTCCAAGTCTCCACCCCATTGACGTCAATGGGAGTTTGTTTTGGCACCAAAATCA
ACGGGACTTTCCAAAATGTCGTAACAACTCCGCCCCATTGACGCAAATGGGCGGTAGGCGTGTACGGTGG
GAGGTCTATATAAGCAGAGCTCTCTGGCTAACTAGAGAACCCACTGCTTACTGGCTTATCGAAATTAATA
CGACTCACTATAGGGAGACCCAAGCTGGCTAGCGTTTAAACTTAAGCTTGGTACCGAGCTCGGATCCACT
AGTCCAGTGTGGTGGAATTCGGCTTGC
